>Addgene plasmid #17796 | p2xFLAGhYAP2-WW2-mutant | addgene partial sequence | sequence record 23722 | 17796 with CMV-F
CTTGGANCNTTAGCAGAGCTCGTTTAGTGAACCGTCAGAATTGATCTACCATGGACTACAAAGACGATGA
CGANNAGCTTGCGGCCGCGAATTCAAGCTTAGCCACCATGGACTACAAAGACGATGACGATAAAGCAAGG
CTCGAATCGGTACCTAAGGATCCCGGGCAGCAGCCGCCGCCTCAACCGGCCCCCCAGGGCCAAGGGCAGC
CGCCTTCGCAGCCCCCGCAGGGGCAGGGCCCGCCGTCCGGACCCGGGCAACCGGCACCCGCGGCGACCCA
GGCGGCGCCGCAGGCACCCCCCGCCGGGCATCAGATCGTGCACGTCCGCGGGGACTCGGAGACCGACCTG
GAGGCGCTCTTCAACGCCGTCATGAACCCCAAGACGGCCAACGTGCCCCAGACCGTGCCCATGAGGCTCC
GGAAGCTGCCCGACTCCTTCTTCAAGCCGCCGGAGCCCAAATCCCACTCCCGACAGGCCAGTACTGATGC
AGGCACTGCAGGAGCCCTGACTCCACAGCATGTTCGAGCTCATTCCTCTCCAGCTTCTCTGCAGTTGGGA
GCTGTTTCTCCTGGGACACTGACCCCCACTGGAGTAGTCTCTGGCCCAGCAGCTACACCCACAGCTCAGC
ATCTTCGACAGTCTTCTTTTGAGATACCTGATGATGTACCTCTGCCAGCAGGTTGGGAGATGGCAAAGAN
ATCTTCTGGTCAGAGATACTTCTTAAATCACATCGATCAGACAACAACATGGCAGGACCCANAAGGCCAT
GCTGTCCAAATGA
