[The description below was written by a language model from this plasmid's Addgene catalogue record.]
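Description:
p2xFLAGhYAP2-WW2-mutant is a mammalian expression plasmid built on the p2xFLAG-CMV2 backbone (about 4.7 kb without insert). It is maintained in E. coli as a high-copy plasmid under ampicillin selection. The record gives no feature table and does not list the promoter, polyadenylation signal or origin of replication. The backbone name suggests a CMV promoter drives expression, but this is inferred from the name and is not a recorded annotation. No mammalian selection marker is listed.

The insert is an approximately 1.6 kb human cDNA for Yes-kinase associated protein (YAP1), specifically the YAP2 isoform, which contains two WW domains. It was introduced by restriction enzyme cloning and carries two tandem FLAG epitopes at its N terminus, which allow detection and immunoprecipitation of the expressed protein with anti-FLAG antibodies. The coding sequence has two point substitutions, tryptophan 258 to alanine and proline 261 to alanine, which alter conserved residues of the second WW domain. WW domains are small modules that bind proline-rich motifs such as PPxY in partner proteins, and substitutions of this kind are generally used to abolish ligand binding by the affected domain while leaving the rest of the protein intact.

The associated publication concerns the association of YAP with ErbB-4 and its role as a transcriptional co-activator for the receptor's nuclear carboxyl-terminal fragment. In that context, the construct is suited to transient expression in mammalian cells to test how much the second WW domain contributes to YAP's protein interactions and co-activator function, typically in comparison with the wild-type protein or other WW-domain mutants.
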