Addgene plasmid #17796: p2xFLAGhYAP2-WW2-mutant
Depositing lab: Marius Sudol. Depositing organization: Icahn School of Medicine at Mount Sinai. Publication: WW domain-containing protein YAP associates with ErbB-4 and acts as a co-transcriptional activator for the carboxyl-terminal fragment of ErbB-4 that translocates to the nucleus. Komuro A, Nagai M, Navin NE, Sudol M. J Biol Chem. 2003 Aug 29. 278(35):33334-41. 10.1074/jbc.M305597200 PubMed 12807903.
Backbone
  Vector backbone: p2xFLAG-CMV2
  Backbone size w/o insert (bp): 4662
  Vector type: Mammalian Expression
Growth in bacteria
  Bacterial resistance: Ampicillin, 100 μg/mL
  Growth temperature: 37°C
  Growth strain: DH5alpha
  Copy number: High Copy
Gene/Insert
  Gene/Insert name: Yes-kinase associated protein (alt names: YAP2, YAP65 WW2-mutant; YAP2 isoform, WW2-mutant; YAP2)
  Species: H. sapiens (human)
  Insert size (bp): 1600
  Mutation: Tryptophan 258 to Alanine Proline 261 to Alanine
  GenBank ID: NM_006106
  Entrez Gene: YAP1 (a.k.a. COB1, YAP, YAP-1, YAP2, YAP65, YKI)
  Tag / fusion protein: 2xFlag (N terminal on insert)
  Cloning method: Restriction Enzyme
  Sequencing primers: 5′ N/A
Terms and licenses: Academic/Nonprofit Terms; Industry Terms: Not Available to Industry
Depositor comments: YAP was cloned in my lab
How to cite: p2xFLAGhYAP2-WW2-mutant was a gift from Marius Sudol (Addgene plasmid # 17796 ; http://n2t.net/addgene:17796 ; RRID:Addgene_17796)
